Addgene plasmid #143387: TFORF2871
Purpose: Lentiviral vector for overexpressing transcription factor ORFs with unique 24-bp barcodes. Barcodes facilitate identification of transcription factors in pooled screens.
Depositing lab: Feng Zhang. Depositing organization: Broad Institute. Publication: A transcription factor atlas of directed differentiation. Joung J, Ma S, Tay T, Geiger-Schuller KR, Kirchgatterer PC, Verdine VK, Guo B, Arias-Garcia MA, Allen WE, Singh A, Kuksenko O, Abudayyeh OO, Gootenberg JS, Fu Z, Macrae RK, Buenrostro JD, Regev A, Zhang F. Cell. 2023 Jan 5;186(1):209-229.e26. doi: 10.1016/j.cell.2022.11.026. PubMed 36608654.
Backbone
  Vector backbone: pLX_TRC317
  Backbone manufacturer: Broad Institute Genetic Perturbation Platform
  Backbone size w/o insert (bp): 8264
  Vector type: Mammalian Expression, Lentiviral
  Selectable markers: Puromycin
Growth in bacteria
  Bacterial resistance: Ampicillin, 100 μg/mL
  Growth temperature: 37°C
  Growth strain: NEB Stable
  Copy number: High Copy
Gene/Insert
  Gene/Insert name: HMX1
  Species: H. sapiens (human)
  Insert size (bp): 1148
  Entrez Gene: HMX1 (a.k.a. H6, NKX5-3)
  Promoter: EF1a
  Cloning method: Unknown
  Sequencing primers: 5′ GGGTGGAGACTGAAGTTAGGCCAG; 3′ CACATAGCGTAAAAGGAGCAACATAG
Terms and licenses: Academic/Nonprofit Terms; Industry Terms: Not Available to Industry
Depositor comments: NM_018942,ENST00000400677 . The transcription factor ORF portion of this plasmid was synthesized by Genewiz. Please test multiple small colonies in case of plasmid recombination. To make this collection available in a timely manner, a portion of this collection was not fully sequenced by Addgene. If an Addgene verified full plasmid sequence is not available, please contact us prior to placing an order to request the full sequence.
How to cite: TFORF2871 was a gift from Feng Zhang (Addgene plasmid # 143387 ; http://n2t.net/addgene:143387 ; RRID:Addgene_143387)
