[The description below was written by a language model from this plasmid's Addgene catalogue record and pLannotate feature annotations shown in this document.]
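Description:
TFORF2871 is a third-generation-style, self-inactivating HIV-1 lentiviral expression plasmid built on the pLX_TRC317 backbone, carrying the human homeobox transcription factor HMX1 (also called H6 or NKX5-3) for overexpression in mammalian cells. In bacteria it is maintained through a high-copy ColE1/pUC-type origin and selected with ampicillin via the bla gene; an f1 origin and remnants of a lac/T7/T3 cloning region are also present in the backbone. The depositor notes that the plasmid can recombine, as is common for LTR-containing vectors.

The viral genome is transcribed from an RSV promoter fused to a truncated 5' LTR and contains the Ψ packaging signal with a gag fragment, the Rev response element for Rev-dependent nuclear export, and a cPPT/CTS. Within it, an SV40 early promoter drives puromycin N-acetyltransferase to select transduced cells, and the strong constitutive EF-1α promoter drives the HMX1 ORF. This ORF was produced by gene synthesis and corresponds to the reference transcript given by the depositor. Downstream lie a WPRE, which enhances transcript stability and expression, and the ΔU3 3' LTR, which inactivates LTR promoter activity after integration. An SV40 poly(A) signal follows the 3' LTR.

According to the record, each plasmid in this collection carries a unique 24-bp barcode that identifies its transcription factor. The barcode is not annotated in the feature table, which shows only a short U6-like fragment between the ORF and the WPRE. The construct belongs to a barcoded transcription factor ORF library intended for pooled overexpression screens, such as directed differentiation studies, where barcode readout reveals which factor each cell received.
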