Features (pLannotate 1.2.2; 31 found; start..end, strand, type, name):
      1..1179    +  promoter       EF-1α promoter: strong constitutive promoter for human elongation factor EF-1α
   1196..2239    +  CDS            HMX1: HMX1_HUMAN - Also known as H6. Experimental evidence at transcript level: Swiss-Prot protein existence level 2. DNA-binding protein that binds to the 5'-CAAG-3' core sequence. May function as a transcriptional repressor. Seems to act as a transcriptional antagonist of NKX2-5. May play an important role in the development of craniofacial structures such as the eye and ear. From Homo sapiens (Human).
   2255..2308    +  promoter       U6 promoter (fragment): RNA polymerase III promoter for human U6 snRNA
   2350..2938    +  misc_feature   WPRE: woodchuck hepatitis virus posttranscriptional regulatory element
   2989..3008    +  misc_feature   cPPT/CTS (fragment): central polypurine tract and central termination sequence of HIV-1
   3010..3243    +  LTR            3' LTR (ΔU3): self-inactivating 3' long terminal repeat (LTR) from HIV-1
   3321..3442    +  polyA_signal   SV40 poly(A) signal: SV40 polyadenylation signal
   3482..3617    +  rep_origin     SV40 ori: SV40 origin of replication
   3638..3656    -  promoter       T7 promoter: promoter for bacteriophage T7 RNA polymerase
   3664..3819    +  CDS            lacZα (fragment): LacZα fragment of β-galactosidase; lacZ fragment
   3824..4252    +  rep_origin     f1 ori (sequence partly withheld): f1 bacteriophage origin of replication; arrow indicates direction of (+) strand synthesis
   4305..4409    +  promoter       AmpR promoter: bla
   4410..5270    +  CDS            AmpR: β-lactamase; bla; confers resistance to ampicillin, carbenicillin, and related antibiotics
   5441..6029    +  rep_origin     ori: high-copy-number ColE1/pMB1/pBR322/pUC origin of replication
   6212..6304    +  CDS            lacI (fragment): lac repressor; lacI; The lac repressor binds to the lac operator to inhibit transcription in E. coli. This inhibition can be relieved by adding lactose or isopropyl-β-D-thiogalactopyranoside (IPTG).
   6317..6338    +  protein_bind   CAP binding site: CAP binding activates transcription in the presence of cAMP. E. coli catabolite activator protein
   6353..6383    +  promoter       lac promoter: promoter for the E. coli lac operon
   6391..6407    +  protein_bind   lac operator: The lac repressor binds to the lac operator to inhibit transcription in E. coli. This inhibition can be relieved by adding lactose or isopropyl-β-D-thiogalactopyranoside (IPTG). lac repressor encoded by lacI
   6452..6470    +  promoter       T3 promoter: promoter for bacteriophage T3 RNA polymerase
   6498..6724    +  promoter       RSV promoter: Rous sarcoma virus enhancer/promoter
   6725..6905    +  LTR            5' LTR (truncated): truncated 5' long terminal repeat (LTR) from HIV-1
   6952..7077    +  misc_feature   HIV-1 Ψ: packaging signal of human immunodeficiency virus type 1
   7061..7424    +  CDS            HIV-1 gag (fragment): gag protein from human immunodeficiency virus 1; gag
   7570..7803    +  misc_feature   RRE: The Rev response element (RRE) of HIV-1 allows for Rev-dependent mRNA export from the nucleus to the cytoplasm.
   8180..8206    +  CDS            Rev (fragment): human immunodeficiency virus 1 (HIV-1) Rev protein; rev; enhances nuclear export of unspliced and incompletely spliced viral mRNAs
   8213..8236    +  promoter       SV40 promoter (fragment): SV40 early promoter
   8237..8308    +  promoter       SV40 promoter (fragment): SV40 enhancer and early promoter
   8332..8467    +  rep_origin     SV40 ori: SV40 origin of replication
   8513..9109    +  CDS            PuroR (fragment): puromycin N-acetyltransferase; pac from Streptomyces; confers resistance to puromycin
   9158..9275    +  misc_feature   cPPT/CTS: central polypurine tract and central termination sequence of HIV-1
   9340..9406    +  CDS            small t antigen (fragment): SV40 (simian virus 40) small t antigen
>Addgene plasmid #143387 | TFORF2871 | addgene full sequence | sequence record 334739 | Addgene NGS Result
GGCTCCGGTGCCCGTCAGTGGGCAGAGCGCACATCGCCCACAGTCCCCGAGAAGTTGGGGGGAGGGGTCG
GCAATTGAACCGGTGCCTAGAGAAGGTGGCGCGGGGTAAACTGGGAAAGTGATGTCGTGTACTGGCTCCG
CCTTTTTCCCGAGGGTGGGGGAGAACCGTATATAAGTGCAGTAGTCGCCGTGAACGTTCTTTTTCGCAAC
GGGTTTGCCGCCAGAACACAGGTAAGTGCCGTGTGTGGTTCCCGCGGGCCTGGCCTCTTTACGGGTTATG
GCCCTTGCGTGCCTTGAATTACTTCCACCTGGCTGCAGTACGTGATTCTTGATCCCGAGCTTCGGGTTGG
AAGTGGGTGGGAGAGTTCGAGGCCTTGCGCTTAAGGAGCCCCTTCGCCTCGTGCTTGAGTTGAGGCCTGG
CCTGGGCGCTGGGGCCGCCGCGTGCGAATCTGGTGGCACCTTCGCGCCTGTCTCGCTGCTTTCGATAAGT
CTCTAGCCATTTAAAATTTTTGATGACCTGCTGCGACGCTTTTTTTCTGGCAAGATAGTCTTGTAAATGC
GGGCCAAGATCTGCACACTGGTATTTCGGTTTTTGGGGCCGCGGGCGGCGACGGGGCCCGTGCGTCCCAG
CGCACATGTTCGGCGAGGCGGGGCCTGCGAGCGCGGCCACCGAGAATCGGACGGGGGTAGTCTCAAGCTG
GCCGGCCTGCTCTGGTGCCTGGCCTCGCGCCGCCGTGTATCGCCCCGCCCTGGGCGGCAAGGCTGGCCCG
GTCGGCACCAGTTGCGTGAGCGGAAAGATGGCCGCTTCCCGGCCCTGCTGCAGGGAGCTCAAAATGGAGG
ACGCGGCGCTCGGGAGAGCGGGCGGGTGAGTCACCCACACAAAGGAAAAGGGCCTTTCCGTCCTCAGCCG
TCGCTTCATGTGACTCCACGGAGTACCGGGCGCCGTCCAGGCACCTCGATTAGTTCTCGAGCTTTTGGAG
TACGTCGTCTTTAGGTTGGGGGGAGGGGTTTTATGCGATGGAGTTTCCCCACACTGAGTGGGTGGAGACT
GAAGTTAGGCCAGCTTGGCACTTGATGTAATTCTCCTTGGAATTTGCCCTTTTTGAGTTTGGATCTTGGT
TCATTCTCAAGCCTCAGACAGTGGTTCAAAGTTTTTTTCTTCCATTTCAGGTGTCGTGAGGCTAGCACCG
CCACCATGCCTGACGAGCTGACGGAGCCCGGGCGCGCCACGCCGGCCCGCGCCTCCTCCTTCCTCATCGA
GAACCTGCTGGCGGCCGAGGCCAAGGGCGCAGGGCGCGCGACCCAGGGCGACGGCAGCCGGGAGGACGAG
GAGGAGGACGACGACGACCCCGAAGACGAGGACGCCGAGCAGGCGCGGCGGCGACGGCTACAGCGGCGGC
GACAGTTGCTCGCGGGCACCGGGCCCGGCGGGGAGGCGCGGGCCCGTGCGCTGCTCGGGCCGGGCGCGCT
GGGCCTCGGTCCTCGGCCGCCCCCCGGTCCCGGGCCGCCCTTCGCTCTGGGCTGCGGAGGCGCAGCGCGC
TGGTACCCACGGGCGCACGGTGGCTATGGAGGCGGCCTCAGTCCTGACACCAGCGACCGGGACTCACCGG
AGACGGGCGAGGAGATGGGCCGTGCGGAGGGCGCCTGGCCGCGAGGCCCCGGGCCGGGAGCGGTGCAGCG
GGAGGCAGCGGAGCTGGCGGCGCGTGGCCCGGCGGCCGGCACGGAGGAGGCGTCGGAGCTGGCCGAGGTC
CCTGCGGCGGCTGGGGAGACACGCGGCGGCGTTGGCGTGGGCGGCGGCCGAAAGAAGAAGACGCGCACAG
TCTTCTCCCGCAGCCAGGTCTTCCAGCTGGAATCCACCTTCGACCTGAAGCGCTACCTGAGCAGCGCCGA
GCGCGCCGGCCTGGCCGCCTCCCTGCAGCTCACCGAGACGCAGGTTAAGATCTGGTTCCAGAACCGCCGC
AACAAGTGGAAGCGGCAGCTGGCAGCCGAGCTGGAGGCGGCCAGCCTGTCCCCGCCGGGAGCGCAGCGCC
TGGTCCGCGTGCCGGTGCTCTACCACGAAAGCCCCCCGGCCGCAGCCGCCGCTGGGCCCCCGGCCACCCT
GCCCTTCCCGCTGGCGCCCGCCGCGCCCGCGCCGCCCCCACCGCTGCTCGGCTTCTCCGGGGCCCTCGCC
TACCCGCTGGCCGCCTTCCCGGCCGCCGCCTCCGTGCCCTTTCTGCGGGCGCAGATGCCTGGCCTGGTGT
AGTAATGAACTAGTCCGTAACTTGAAAGTATTTCGATTTCTTGGCTTTATATATCTTGTGGAAAGGACGA
GAGACCGCGCATTCTTACCTGAATACGCGTTAAGTCGACAATCAACCTCTGGATTACAAAATTTGTGAAA
GATTGACTGGTATTCTTAACTATGTTGCTCCTTTTACGCTATGTGGATACGCTGCTTTAATGCCTTTGTA
TCATGCTATTGCTTCCCGTATGGCTTTCATTTTCTCCTCCTTGTATAAATCCTGGTTGCTGTCTCTTTAT
GAGGAGTTGTGGCCCGTTGTCAGGCAACGTGGCGTGGTGTGCACTGTGTTTGCTGACGCAACCCCCACTG
GTTGGGGCATTGCCACCACCTGTCAGCTCCTTTCCGGGACTTTCGCTTTCCCCCTCCCTATTGCCACGGC
GGAACTCATCGCCGCCTGCCTTGCCCGCTGCTGGACAGGGGCTCGGCTGTTGGGCACTGACAATTCCGTG
GTGTTGTCGGGGAAATCATCGTCCTTTCCTTGGCTGCTCGCCTGTGTTGCCACCTGGATTCTGCGCGGGA
CGTCCTTCTGCTACGTCCCTTCGGCCCTCAATCCAGCGGACCTTCCTTCCCGCGGCCTGCTGCCGGCTCT
GCGGCCTCTTCCGCGTCTTCGCCTTCGCCCTCAGACGAGTCGGATCTCCCTTTGGGCCGCCTCCCCGCGT
CGACTTTAAGACCAATGACTTACAAGGCAGCTGTAGATCTTAGCCACTTTTTAAAAGAAAAGGGGGGACT
GGAAGGGCTAATTCACTCCCAACGAAGACAAGATCTGCTTTTTGCTTGTACTGGGTCTCTCTGGTTAGAC
CAGATCTGAGCCTGGGAGCTCTCTGGCTAACTAGGGAACCCACTGCTTAAGCCTCAATAAAGCTTGCCTT
GAGTGCTTCAAGTAGTGTGTGCCCGTCTGTTGTGTGACTCTGGTAACTAGAGATCCCTCAGACCCTTTTA
GTCAGTGTGGAAAATCTCTAGCAGTACGTATAGTAGTTCATGTCATCTTATTATTCAGTATTTATAACTT
GCAAAGAAATGAATATCAGAGAGTGAGAGGAACTTGTTTATTGCAGCTTATAATGGTTACAAATAAAGCA
ATAGCATCACAAATTTCACAAATAAAGCATTTTTTTCACTGCATTCTAGTTGTGGTTTGTCCAAACTCAT
CAATGTATCTTATCATGTCTGGCTCTAGCTATCCCGCCCCTAACTCCGCCCATCCCGCCCCTAACTCCGC
CCAGTTCCGCCCATTCTCCGCCCCATGGCTGACTAATTTTTTTTATTTATGCAGAGGCCGAGGCCGCCTC
GGCCTCTGAGCTATTCCAGAAGTAGTGAGGAGGCTTTTTTGGAGGCCTAGGGACGTACCCAATTCGCCCT
ATAGTGAGTCGTATTACGCGCGCTCACTGGCCGTCGTTTTACAACGTCGTGACTGGGAAAACCCTGGCGT
TACCCAACTTAATCGCCTTGCAGCACATCCCCCTTTCGCCAGCTGGCGTAATAGCGAAGAGGCCCGCACC
GATCGCCCTTCCCAACAGTTGCGCAGCCTGAATGGCGAATGGG
[124 nt withheld, positions 3824-3947]
C
[91 nt withheld, positions 3949-4039]
A
[49 nt withheld, positions 4041-4089]
CCTTTGACGTTGGAGTCCACGTTCTTT
[37 nt withheld, positions 4117-4153]
ACCCTATCTCGGTCTATTCTTTTGATTTATAAGGGATTTTGCCGATTTCGGCCTATTGGTTAAAAAATGA
GCTGATTTAACAAAAATTTAACGCGAATTTTAACAAAATATTAACGCTTACAATTTAGGTGGCACTTTTC
GGGGAAATGTGCGCGGAACCCCTATTTGTTTATTTTTCTAAATACATTCAAATATGTATCCGCTCATGAG
ACAATAACCCTGATAAATGCTTCAATAATATTGAAAAAGGAAGAGTATGAGTATTCAACATTTCCGTGTC
GCCCTTATTCCCTTTTTTGCGGCATTTTGCCTTCCTGTTTTTGCTCACCCAGAAACGCTGGTGAAAGTAA
AAGATGCTGAAGATCAGTTGGGTGCACGAGTGGGTTACATCGAACTGGATCTCAACAGCGGTAAGATCCT
TGAGAGTTTTCGCCCCGAAGAACGTTTTCCAATGATGAGCACTTTTAAAGTTCTGCTATGTGGCGCGGTA
TTATCCCGTATTGACGCCGGGCAAGAGCAACTCGGTCGCCGCATACACTATTCTCAGAATGACTTGGTTG
AGTACTCACCAGTCACAGAAAAGCATCTTACGGATGGCATGACAGTAAGAGAATTATGCAGTGCTGCCAT
AACCATGAGTGATAACACTGCGGCCAACTTACTTCTGACAACGATCGGAGGACCGAAGGAGCTAACCGCT
TTTTTGCACAACATGGGGGATCATGTAACTCGCCTTGATCGTTGGGAACCGGAGCTGAATGAAGCCATAC
CAAACGACGAGCGTGACACCACGATGCCTGTAGCAATGGCAACAACGTTGCGCAAACTATTAACTGGCGA
ACTACTTACTCTAGCTTCCCGGCAACAATTAATAGACTGGATGGAGGCGGATAAAGTTGCAGGACCACTT
CTGCGCTCGGCCCTTCCGGCTGGCTGGTTTATTGCTGATAAATCTGGAGCCGGTGAGCGTGGGTCTCGCG
GTATCATTGCAGCACTGGGGCCAGATGGTAAGCCCTCCCGTATCGTAGTTATCTACACGACGGGGAGTCA
GGCAACTATGGATGAACGAAATAGACAGATCGCTGAGATAGGTGCCTCACTGATTAAGCATTGGTAACTG
TCAGACCAAGTTTACTCATATATACTTTAGATTGATTTAAAACTTCATTTTTAATTTAAAAGGATCTAGG
TGAAGATCCTTTTTGATAATCTCATGACCAAAATCCCTTAACGTGAGTTTTCGTTCCACTGAGCGTCAGA
CCCCGTAGAAAAGATCAAAGGATCTTCTTGAGATCCTTTTTTTCTGCGCGTAATCTGCTGCTTGCAAACA
AAAAAACCACCGCTACCAGCGGTGGTTTGTTTGCCGGATCAAGAGCTACCAACTCTTTTTCCGAAGGTAA
CTGGCTTCAGCAGAGCGCAGATACCAAATACTGTTCTTCTAGTGTAGCCGTAGTTAGGCCACCACTTCAA
GAACTCTGTAGCACCGCCTACATACCTCGCTCTGCTAATCCTGTTACCAGTGGCTGCTGCCAGTGGCGAT
AAGTCGTGTCTTACCGGGTTGGACTCAAGACGATAGTTACCGGATAAGGCGCAGCGGTCGGGCTGAACGG
GGGGTTCGTGCACACAGCCCAGCTTGGAGCGAACGACCTACACCGAACTGAGATACCTACAGCGTGAGCT
ATGAGAAAGCGCCACGCTTCCCGAAGGGAGAAAGGCGGACAGGTATCCGGTAAGCGGCAGGGTCGGAACA
GGAGAGCGCACGAGGGAGCTTCCAGGGGGAAACGCCTGGTATCTTTATAGTCCTGTCGGGTTTCGCCACC
TCTGACTTGAGCGTCGATTTTTGTGATGCTCGTCAGGGGGGCGGAGCCTATGGAAAAACGCCAGCAACGC
GGCCTTTTTACGGTTCCTGGCCTTTTGCTGGCCTTTTGCTCACATGTTCTTTCCTGCGTTATCCCCTGAT
TCTGTGGATAACCGTATTACCGCCTTTGAGTGAGCTGATACCGCTCGCCGCAGCCGAACGACCGAGCGCA
GCGAGTCAGTGAGCGAGGAAGCGGAAGAGCGCCCAATACGCAAACCGCCTCTCCCCGCGCGTTGGCCGAT
TCATTAATGCAGCTGGCACGACAGGTTTCCCGACTGGAAAGCGGGCAGTGAGCGCAACGCAATTAATGTG
AGTTAGCTCACTCATTAGGCACCCCAGGCTTTACACTTTATGCTTCCGGCTCGTATGTTGTGTGGAATTG
TGAGCGGATAACAATTTCACACAGGAAACAGCTATGACCATGATTACGCCAAGCGCGCAATTAACCCTCA
CTAAAGGGAACAAAAGCTGGAGCTGCAAGCTTAATGTAGTCTTATGCAATACTCTTGTAGTCTTGCAACA
TGGTAACGATGAGTTAGCAACATGCCTTACAAGGAGAGAAAAAGCACCGTGCATGCCGATTGGTGGAAGT
AAGGTGGTACGATCGTGCCTTATTAGGAAGGCAACAGACGGGTCTGACATGGATTGGACGAACCACTGAA
TTGCCGCATTGCAGAGATATTGTATTTAAGTGCCTAGCTCGATACATAAACGGGTCTCTCTGGTTAGACC
AGATCTGAGCCTGGGAGCTCTCTGGCTAACTAGGGAACCCACTGCTTAAGCCTCAATAAAGCTTGCCTTG
AGTGCTTCAAGTAGTGTGTGCCCGTCTGTTGTGTGACTCTGGTAACTAGAGATCCCTCAGACCCTTTTAG
TCAGTGTGGAAAATCTCTAGCAGTGGCGCCCGAACAGGGACTTGAAAGCGAAAGGGAAACCAGAGGAGCT
CTCTCGACGCAGGACTCGGCTTGCTGAAGCGCGCACGGCAAGAGGCGAGGGGCGGCGACTGGTGAGTACG
CCAAAAATTTTGACTAGCGGAGGCTAGAAGGAGAGAGATGGGTGCGAGAGCGTCAGTATTAAGCGGGGGA
GAATTAGATCGCGATGGGAAAAAATTCGGTTAAGGCCAGGGGGAAAGAAAAAATATAAATTAAAACATAT
AGTATGGGCAAGCAGGGAGCTAGAACGATTCGCAGTTAATCCTGGCCTGTTAGAAACATCAGAAGGCTGT
AGACAAATACTGGGACAGCTACAACCATCCCTTCAGACAGGATCAGAAGAACTTAGATCATTATATAATA
CAGTAGCAACCCTCTATTGTGTGCATCAAAGGATAGAGATAAAAGACACCAAGGAAGCTTTAGACAAGAT
AGAGGAAGAGCAAAACAAAAGTAAGACCACCGCACAGCAAGCGGCCGCTGATCTTCAGACCTGGAGGAGG
AGATATGAGGGACAATTGGAGAAGTGAATTATATAAATATAAAGTAGTAAAAATTGAACCATTAGGAGTA
GCACCCACCAAGGCAAAGAGAAGAGTGGTGCAGAGAGAAAAAAGAGCAGTGGGAATAGGAGCTTTGTTCC
TTGGGTTCTTGGGAGCAGCAGGAAGCACTATGGGCGCAGCGTCAATGACGCTGACGGTACAGGCCAGACA
ATTATTGTCTGGTATAGTGCAGCAGCAGAACAATTTGCTGAGGGCTATTGAGGCGCAACAGCATCTGTTG
CAACTCACAGTCTGGGGCATCAAGCAGCTCCAGGCAAGAATCCTGGCTGTGGAAAGATACCTAAAGGATC
AACAGCTCCTGGGGATTTGGGGTTGCTCTGGAAAACTCATTTGCACCACTGCTGTGCCTTGGAATGCTAG
TTGGAGTAATAAATCTCTGGAACAGATTTGGAATCACACGACCTGGATGGAGTGGGACAGAGAAATTAAC
AATTACACAAGCTTAATACACTCCTTAATTGAAGAATCGCAAAACCAGCAAGAAAAGAATGAACAAGAAT
TATTGGAATTAGATAAATGGGCAAGTTTGTGGAATTGGTTTAACATAACAAATTGGCTGTGGTATATAAA
ATTATTCATAATGATAGTAGGAGGCTTGGTAGGTTTAAGAATAGTTTTTGCTGTACTTTCTATAGTGAAT
AGAGTTAGGCAGGGATATTCACCATTATCGTTTCAGACCCACCTCCCAACCCCGAGGGGACCCATGCATT
GCATCTCAATTAGTCAGCAACCAGGTGTGGAAAGTCCCCAGGCTCCCCAGCAGGCAGAAGTATGCAAAGC
ATGCGTCTCAATTAGTCAGCAACCATAGTCCCGCCCCTAACTCCGCCCATCCCGCCCCTAACTCCGCCCA
GTTCCGCCCATTCTCCGCCCCATGGCTGACTAATTTTTTTTATTTATGCAGAGGCCGAGGCCGCCTCGGC
CTCTGAGCTATTCCAGAAGTAGTGAGGAGGCTTTTTTGGAGGCCTAGGCTTTTGCAAAAAGCTTTCTAGA
GGTACCACCGGAGCTTACCATGACCGAGTACAAGCCCACGGTGCGCCTCGCCACCCGCGACGACGTCCCC
AGGGCCGTACGCACCCTCGCCGCCGCGTTCGCCGACTACCCCGCCACGCGCCACACCGTCGATCCGGACC
GCCACATCGAGCGGGTCACCGAGCTGCAAGAACTCTTCCTCACGCGCGTCGGGCTCGACATCGGCAAGGT
GTGGGTCGCGGACGACGGCGCCGCCGTGGCGGTCTGGACCACGCCGGAGAGCGTCGAAGCGGGGGCGGTG
TTCGCCGAGATCGGCCCGCGCATGGCCGAGTTGAGCGGTTCCCGGCTGGCCGCGCAGCAACAGATGGAAG
GCCTCCTGGCGCCGCACCGGCCCAAGGAGCCCGCGTGGTTCCTGGCCACCGTCGGCGTCTCGCCCGACCA
CCAGGGCAAGGGTCTGGGCAGCGCCGTCGTGCTCCCCGGAGTGGAGGCGGCCGAGCGCGCCGGGGTGCCC
GCCTTCCTGGAGACCTCCGCGCCCCGCAACCTCCCCTTCTACGAGCGGCTCGGCTTCACCGTCACCGCCG
ACGTCGAGGTGCCCGAAGGACCGCGCACCTGGTGCATGACCCGCAAGCCCGGTGCCAGTTAACGAATTCT
AGATCTTGAGACAAATGGCAGTATTCATCCACAATTTTAAAAGAAAAGGGGGGATTGGGGGGTACAGTGC
AGGGGAAAGAATAGTAGACATAATAGCAACAGACATACAAACTAAAGAATTACAAAAACAAATTACAAAA
ATTCAAAATTTTCGGGTTTATTACAGGGACAGCAGAGATCCACTTTGGCGCCGGCTCGAGGCCTGCAGGT
GCAAAGATGGATAAAGTTTTAAACAGAGAGGAATCTTTGCAGCTAATGGACCTTCTAGGTCTTGAAAGGA
GTGGGAATT
