>Addgene plasmid #143387 | TFORF2871 | depositor partial sequence | sequence record 282299 | Insert
ACCGCCACCATGCCTGACGAGCTGACGGAGCCCGGGCGCGCCACGCCGGCCCGCGCCTCCTCCTTCCTCA
TCGAGAACCTGCTGGCGGCCGAGGCCAAGGGCGCAGGGCGCGCGACCCAGGGCGACGGCAGCCGGGAGGA
CGAGGAGGAGGACGACGACGACCCCGAAGACGAGGACGCCGAGCAGGCGCGGCGGCGACGGCTACAGCGG
CGGCGACAGTTGCTCGCGGGCACCGGGCCCGGCGGGGAGGCGCGGGCCCGTGCGCTGCTCGGGCCGGGCG
CGCTGGGCCTCGGTCCTCGGCCGCCCCCCGGTCCCGGGCCGCCCTTCGCTCTGGGCTGCGGAGGCGCAGC
GCGCTGGTACCCACGGGCGCACGGTGGCTATGGAGGCGGCCTCAGTCCTGACACCAGCGACCGGGACTCA
CCGGAGACGGGCGAGGAGATGGGCCGTGCGGAGGGCGCCTGGCCGCGAGGCCCCGGGCCGGGAGCGGTGC
AGCGGGAGGCAGCGGAGCTGGCGGCGCGTGGCCCGGCGGCCGGCACGGAGGAGGCGTCGGAGCTGGCCGA
GGTCCCTGCGGCGGCTGGGGAGACACGCGGCGGCGTTGGCGTGGGCGGCGGCCGAAAGAAGAAGACGCGC
ACAGTCTTCTCCCGCAGCCAGGTCTTCCAGCTGGAATCCACCTTCGACCTGAAGCGCTACCTGAGCAGCG
CCGAGCGCGCCGGCCTGGCCGCCTCCCTGCAGCTCACCGAGACGCAGGTTAAGATCTGGTTCCAGAACCG
CCGCAACAAGTGGAAGCGGCAGCTGGCAGCCGAGCTGGAGGCGGCCAGCCTGTCCCCGCCGGGAGCGCAG
CGCCTGGTCCGCGTGCCGGTGCTCTACCACGAAAGCCCCCCGGCCGCAGCCGCCGCTGGGCCCCCGGCCA
CCCTGCCCTTCCCGCTGGCGCCCGCCGCGCCCGCGCCGCCCCCACCGCTGCTCGGCTTCTCCGGGGCCCT
CGCCTACCCGCTGGCCGCCTTCCCGGCCGCCGCCTCCGTGCCCTTTCTGCGGGCGCAGATGCCTGGCCTG
GTGTAGTAATGAACTAGTCCGTAACTTGAAAGTATTTCGATTTCTTGGCTTTATATATCTTGTGGAAAGG
ACGAGAGACCGCGCATTCTTACCTGAAT
