>Addgene plasmid #143387 | TFORF2871 | depositor partial sequence | sequence record 282300 | Barcode
GAGACCGCGCATTCTTACCTGAAT
